>Addgene plasmid #156431 | pEN313 - Rad21-Halo-Frt-PGK-EM7-NeoR-bpA-Frt targeting | addgene full sequence | sequence record 310238 | Addgene NGS Result
CTAAATTGTAAGCGTTAATATTTTGTTAAAATTCGCGTTAAATTTTTGTTAAATCAGCTCATTTTTTAAC
CAATAGGCCGAAATCGGCAAAATCCCTTATAAATCAAAAGAATAGACCGAGATAGGGT
[37 nt withheld, positions 129-165]
AAAGAACGTGGACTCCAACGTCAAAGG
[49 nt withheld, positions 193-241]
T
[91 nt withheld, positions 243-333]
G
[124 nt withheld, positions 335-458]
CCCATTCGCCATTCAGGCTGCGCAACTGTTGGGAAGGGCGATCGGTGCGGGCCTCTTCGCTATTACGCCA
GCTGGCGAAAGGGGGATGTGCTGCAAGGCGATTAAGTTGGGTAACGCCAGGGTTTTCCCAGTCACGACGT
TGTAAAACGACGGCCAGTGAATTGTAATACGACTCACTATAGGGCGAATTGGGTACCTCAGCAGATGCTT
CATGGTCTTCAGGTATGCCAGCACAGTCCACAAAGAGTCCTTTCCCAGAAAGCAAGTCCTGTTAAACCCC
GAAGCATGCCTTGGTGGGAATTTCTCCAGGGCTGCATTGTTTTAAAGCATCTTAGTTACATACATGAAGT
GTCAAGCCAGGGGTAAACCTAGAGCATTTAGTTTATGTAGCCATGATTATCCTAAAAAACCTGATGCATG
GTGCTGTGATGGGGAGCGCAGCTGCGTACTGTCTTGTTTGATTAGCAAAAGCCATGTGCTAAGTCATAGA
GTAGCAGAAGTCAGCAACCTCAGCTAGGGTTCCAGATACAGGTGAGGCTGGAGCACCCGTGACAGTTCTC
CCAAGTTCCTTCCTTTCTGCACATGGGGATGGATGATACTTAGGGTTGGAAGGTTATCAGGGGCCGGTTT
GATTTTGGTTTTGTTTTCACTTTAAAATCTGCTGAGTGTTTGTTTTTGCTAACTCACATCTCTGTTGTGG
CGCCTTCACTTACTTCTTGAACTCTGTATGCCTTAAGATAATATGCTTTAGATAATAAGGCCTTTACCTT
AGTGACTAGCATGGGAACCACTTGCGTAACTACACGAATGTCCAGTCCCAGCTCCAGCCAAACGGAGCTC
ACTTTGACCAGTGCCAAAATTGCATCTTCTGGTTACTACTTTGTGCGTGAGTTACTTGAAATCATCTGCT
TTGTTTTGTTCTATTTCAGCGAGCTCTTGCTAAAACTGGAGCAGAGTCTATCAGTTTGCTTGAGCTGTGT
CGAAACACAAACCGAAAGCAGGCAGCAGCAAAGTTCTACAGCTTTTTGGTTCTTAAGAAGCAGCAAGCCA
TCGAGCTCACACAGGAAGAGCCGTACAGTGACATCATTGCAACCCCTGGACCACGGTTCCATATTATCCT
CGAGGGGGGAGCAGGAGGCGGATCCGAAATCGGTACTGGCTTTCCATTCGACCCCCATTATGTGGAAGTC
CTGGGCGAGCGCATGCACTACGTCGATGTTGGTCCGCGCGATGGCACCCCTGTGCTGTTCCTGCACGGTA
ACCCGACCTCCTCCTACGTGTGGCGCAACATCATCCCGCATGTTGCACCGACCCATCGCTGCATTGCTCC
AGACCTGATCGGTATGGGCAAATCCGACAAACCAGACCTGGGTTATTTCTTCGACGACCACGTCCGCTTC
ATGGATGCCTTCATCGAAGCCCTGGGTCTGGAAGAGGTCGTCCTGGTCATTCACGACTGGGGCTCCGCTC
TGGGTTTCCACTGGGCCAAGCGCAATCCAGAGCGCGTCAAAGGTATTGCATTTATGGAGTTCATCCGCCC
TATCCCGACCTGGGACGAATGGCCAGAATTTGCCCGCGAGACCTTCCAGGCCTTCCGCACCACCGACGTC
GGCCGCAAGCTGATCATCGATCAGAACGTTTTTATCGAGGGTACGCTGCCGATGGGTGTCGTCCGCCCGC
TGACTGAAGTCGAGATGGACCATTACCGCGAGCCGTTCCTGAATCCTGTTGACCGCGAGCCACTGTGGCG
CTTCCCAAACGAGCTGCCAATCGCCGGTGAGCCAGCGAACATCGTCGCGCTGGTCGAAGAATACATGGAC
TGGCTGCACCAGTCCCCTGTCCCGAAGCTGCTGTTCTGGGGCACCCCAGGCGTTCTGATCCCACCGGCCG
AAGCCGCTCGCCTGGCCAAAAGCCTGCCTAACTGCAAGGCTGTGGACATCGGCCCGGGTCTGAATCTGCT
GCAAGAAGACAACCCGGACCTGATCGGCAGCGAGATCGCGCGCTGGCTGTCTACTCTGGAGATTTCCGGT
TAAGAATTCCGAAGTTCCTATTCTCTAGAAAGTATAGGAACTTCAGGTCTGAAGAGGAGTTTACGTCCAG
CCAAGCTAGCTTGGCTGCAGGTCGTCGAAATTCTACCGGGTAGGGGAGGCGCTTTTCCCAAGGCAGTCTG
GAGCATGCGCTTTAGCAGCCCCGCTGGGCACTTGGCGCTACACAAGTGGCCTCTGGCCTCGCACACATTC
CACATCCACCGGTAGGCGCCAACCGGCTCCGTTCTTTGGTGGCCCCTTCGCGCCACCTTCTACTCCTCCC
CTAGTCAGGAAGTTCCCCCCCGCCCCGCAGCTCGCGTCGTGCAGGACGTGACAAATGGAAGTAGCACGTC
TCACTAGTCTCGTGCAGATGGACAGCACCGCTGAGCAATGGAAGCGGGTAGGCCTTTGGGGCAGCGGCCA
ATAGCAGCTTTGCTCCTTCGCTTTCTGGGCTCAGAGGCTGGGAAGGGGTGGGTCCGGGGGCGGGCTCAGG
GGCGGGCTCAGGGGCGGGGCGGGCGCCCGAAGGTCCTCCGGAGGCCCGGCATTCTGCACGCTTCAAAAGC
GCACGTCTGCCGCGCTGTTCTCCTCTTCCTCATCTCCGGGCCTTTCGACCTGCAGCCTGTTGACAATTAA
TCATCGGCATAGTATATCGGCATAGTATAATACGACAAGGTGAGGAACTAAACCATGGGATCGGCCATTG
AACAAGATGGATTGCACGCAGGTTCTCCGGCCGCTTGGGTGGAGAGGCTATTCGGCTATGACTGGGCACA
ACAGACAATCGGCTGCTCTGATGCCGCCGTGTTCCGGCTGTCAGCGCAGGGGCGCCCGGTTCTTTTTGTC
AAGACCGACCTGTCCGGTGCCCTGAATGAACTGCAGGACGAGGCAGCGCGGCTATCGTGGCTGGCCACGA
CGGGCGTTCCTTGCGCAGCTGTGCTCGACGTTGTCACTGAAGCGGGAAGGGACTGGCTGCTATTGGGCGA
AGTGCCGGGGCAGGATCTCCTGTCATCTCACCTTGCTCCTGCCGAGAAAGTATCCATCATGGCTGATGCA
ATGCGGCGGCTGCATACGCTTGATCCGGCTACCTGCCCATTCGACCACCAAGCGAAACATCGCATCGAGC
GAGCACGTACTCGGATGGAAGCCGGTCTTGTCGATCAGGATGATCTGGACGAAGAGCATCAGGGGCTCGC
GCCAGCCGAACTGTTCGCCAGGCTCAAGGCGCGCATGCCCGACGGCGATGATCTCGTCGTGACCCATGGC
GATGCCTGCTTGCCGAATATCATGGTGGAAAATGGCCGCTTTTCTGGATTCATCGACTGTGGCCGGCTGG
GTGTGGCGGACCGCTATCAGGACATAGCGTTGGCTACCCGTGATATTGCTGAAGAGCTTGGCGGCGAATG
GGCTGACCGCTTCCTCGTGCTTTACGGTATCGCCGCTCCCGATTCGCAGCGCATCGCCTTCTATCGCCTT
CTTGACGAGTTCTTCTGAGGGGATCAATTCTCTAGAGCTCGCTGATCAGCCTCGACTGTGCCTTCTAGTT
GCCAGCCATCTGTTGTTTGCCCCTCCCCCGTGCCTTCCTTGACCCTGGAAGGTGCCACTCCCACTGTCCT
TTCCTAATAAAATGAGGAAATTGCATCGCATTGTCTGAGTAGGTGTCATTCTATTCTGGGGGGTGGGGTG
GGGCAGGACAGCAAGGGGGAGGATTGGGAAGACAATAGCAGGCATGCTGGGGATGCGGTGGGCTCTATGG
CTTCTGAGGCGGAAAGAACCAGCTGGGGCTCGACTAGAGCTTGCGGAACCCTTCGAAGTTCCTATTCTCT
AGAAAGTATAGGAACTTCATCAGTCAGGTACATAATGGATCCACTAGTTCTAGACATATGGGAGCTAGAT
GTGTTCGAGCTAGTGATAACTCACTAGTACATACAAATTGCCCCCGTGTGCAGGGCACCAAAACCCTTTA
AGAAAGTTTTTAGATTTCTGTTTGTACAAAAATCTTTGCCTTTTCTTTCTTCTTTTTCCCCCCAGTGTTT
CTAATTTTGTCAACCATATTTTTAAGGGAAACTGCTTATTTGGGTTGGGTTTGTATTCCTGGAGAAAACA
GTAGCCCAAGAACCCAGAAGACTTTTAACAGTTCAGAACAGATGTGTGCAATATTGGTGCATGTAAGAAT
ATGGAGTAACAGTCAAAAGGCACCATTTTTAATGTTAGTTTTCCATTACTATGTTGAAAGGAAAACCTGC
CTAGGAAAATGCCTGACACTTTAAGAACTGTGGTTTGAGTCCCTTGACAGGAAGAGAAAAATGTCTTCCC
ATCAGTGAAACCAACGGTCTGGTTAACCACTGTAGTAGGGATAGTGTGTGAAGCATCGTGCTTGTCTTCT
TGATCATGTTTAAAGTAAATCCACACTGAGCAAGAATTTGTGAGGTTGTGCTGACTGATCTTCTTCGGCT
ATTATGTTCTGAAATCATTCCGTGAGTCTTAGGACCTCTGATGCTATGCACCGCAGCTCAGAACGATCAG
ACGTCTACAGTGGCGTGACTCCTCAGGGGCTGCAGATCACTCTCAGAGGTGTTTGGATGTTTGCTTGAAT
AATGAGATCATGGAAGCAGACATTCCCCTGCCTGCTGAAGGGCAGACCAATGAGAGACTACCCCAGATTG
ACTTCCTTTAAGCAAACAGTGCTGTAAAAACTAATGGCTTCTCTGATATTTATTATAAATGTTAGTACTC
ATCTTTTTCCAAGGCTGCACACTCCTGTAGCGGCCGCCACCGCGGTGGAGCTCCAGCTTTTGTTCCCTTT
AGTGAGGGTTAATTTCGAGCTTGGCGTAATCATGGTCATAGCTGTTTCCTGTGTGAAATTGTTATCCGCT
CACAATTCCACACAACATACGAGCCGGAAGCATAAAGTGTAAAGCCTGGGGTGCCTAATGAGTGAGCTAA
CTCACATTAATTGCGTTGCGCTCACTGCCCGCTTTCCAGTCGGGAAACCTGTCGTGCCAGCTGCATTAAT
GAATCGGCCAACGCGCGGGGAGAGGCGGTTTGCGTATTGGGCGCTCTTCCGCTTCCTCGCTCACTGACTC
GCTGCGCTCGGTCGTTCGGCTGCGGCGAGCGGTATCAGCTCACTCAAAGGCGGTAATACGGTTATCCACA
GAATCAGGGGATAACGCAGGAAAGAACATGTGAGCAAAAGGCCAGCAAAAGGCCAGGAACCGTAAAAAGG
CCGCGTTGCTGGCGTTTTTCCATAGGCTCCGCCCCCCTGACGAGCATCACAAAAATCGACGCTCAAGTCA
GAGGTGGCGAAACCCGACAGGACTATAAAGATACCAGGCGTTTCCCCCTGGAAGCTCCCTCGTGCGCTCT
CCTGTTCCGACCCTGCCGCTTACCGGATACCTGTCCGCCTTTCTCCCTTCGGGAAGCGTGGCGCTTTCTC
ATAGCTCACGCTGTAGGTATCTCAGTTCGGTGTAGGTCGTTCGCTCCAAGCTGGGCTGTGTGCACGAACC
CCCCGTTCAGCCCGACCGCTGCGCCTTATCCGGTAACTATCGTCTTGAGTCCAACCCGGTAAGACACGAC
TTATCGCCACTGGCAGCAGCCACTGGTAACAGGATTAGCAGAGCGAGGTATGTAGGCGGTGCTACAGAGT
TCTTGAAGTGGTGGCCTAACTACGGCTACACTAGAAGAACAGTATTTGGTATCTGCGCTCTGCTGAAGCC
AGTTACCTTCGGAAAAAGAGTTGGTAGCTCTTGATCCGGCAAACAAACCACCGCTGGTAGCGGTGGTTTT
TTTGTTTGCAAGCAGCAGATTACGCGCAGAAAAAAAGGATCTCAAGAAGATCCTTTGATCTTTTCTACGG
GGTCTGACGCTCAGTGGAACGAAAACTCACGTTAAGGGATTTTGGTCATGAGATTATCAAAAAGGATCTT
CACCTAGATCCTTTTAAATTAAAAATGAAGTTTTAAATCAATCTAAAGTATATATGAGTAAACTTGGTCT
GACAGTTACCAATGCTTAATCAGTGAGGCACCTATCTCAGCGATCTGTCTATTTCGTTCATCCATAGTTG
CCTGACTCCCCGTCGTGTAGATAACTACGATACGGGAGGGCTTACCATCTGGCCCCAGTGCTGCAATGAT
ACCGCGAGACCCACGCTCACCGGCTCCAGATTTATCAGCAATAAACCAGCCAGCCGGAAGGGCCGAGCGC
AGAAGTGGTCCTGCAACTTTATCCGCCTCCATCCAGTCTATTAATTGTTGCCGGGAAGCTAGAGTAAGTA
GTTCGCCAGTTAATAGTTTGCGCAACGTTGTTGCCATTGCTACAGGCATCGTGGTGTCACGCTCGTCGTT
TGGTATGGCTTCATTCAGCTCCGGTTCCCAACGATCAAGGCGAGTTACATGATCCCCCATGTTGTGCAAA
AAAGCGGTTAGCTCCTTCGGTCCTCCGATCGTTGTCAGAAGTAAGTTGGCCGCAGTGTTATCACTCATGG
TTATGGCAGCACTGCATAATTCTCTTACTGTCATGCCATCCGTAAGATGCTTTTCTGTGACTGGTGAGTA
CTCAACCAAGTCATTCTGAGAATAGTGTATGCGGCGACCGAGTTGCTCTTGCCCGGCGTCAATACGGGAT
AATACCGCGCCACATAGCAGAACTTTAAAAGTGCTCATCATTGGAAAACGTTCTTCGGGGCGAAAACTCT
CAAGGATCTTACCGCTGTTGAGATCCAGTTCGATGTAACCCACTCGTGCACCCAACTGATCTTCAGCATC
TTTTACTTTCACCAGCGTTTCTGGGTGAGCAAAAACAGGAAGGCAAAATGCCGCAAAAAAGGGAATAAGG
GCGACACGGAAATGTTGAATACTCATACTCTTCCTTTTTCAATATTATTGAAGCATTTATCAGGGTTATT
GTCTCATGAGCGGATACATATTTGAATGTATTTAGAAAAATAAACAAATAGGGGTTCCGCGCACATTTCC
CCGAAAAGTGCCAC
Features (pLannotate 1.2.2; 22 found; start..end, strand, type, name):
     30..458     -  rep_origin     f1 ori (sequence partly withheld): f1 bacteriophage origin of replication; arrow indicates direction of (+) strand synthesis
    463..620     -  CDS            lacZα (fragment): LacZα fragment of β-galactosidase; lacZ fragment
    623..641     +  promoter       T7 promoter: promoter for bacteriophage T7 RNA polymerase
   1385..1576    +  CDS            RAD21 (fragment): RAD21_HUMAN - Also known as HR21 From Homo sapiens (Human).
   1604..2487    +  CDS            HaloTag® (fragment): modified bacterial dehalogenase that forms covalent bonds with chloroalkane derivatives
   2499..2532    +  protein_bind   FRT (minimal): supports FLP-mediated excision but not integration (Turan and Bode, 2011) FLP recombinase from the Saccharomyces cerevisiae 2μ plasmid
   2596..3095    +  promoter       PGK promoter: mouse phosphoglycerate kinase 1 promoter
   3107..3154    +  promoter       EM7 promoter: synthetic bacterial promoter&nbsp
   3173..3976    +  CDS            NeoR/KanR: aminoglycoside phosphotransferase from Tn5; aph(3')-II (or nptII); confers resistance to neomycin, kanamycin, and G418 (Geneticin®)
   4014..4238    +  polyA_signal   bGH poly(A) signal: bovine growth hormone polyadenylation signal
   4242..4263    +  promoter       SV40 promoter (fragment): SV40 enhancer and early promoter
   4293..4326    +  protein_bind   FRT (minimal): supports FLP-mediated excision but not integration (Turan and Bode, 2011) FLP recombinase from the Saccharomyces cerevisiae 2μ plasmid
   4345..4362    -  misc_feature   MCS (fragment): pBluescript multiple cloning site
   5247..5271    -  misc_feature   MCS (fragment): pBluescript multiple cloning site
   5284..5302    -  promoter       T3 promoter: promoter for bacteriophage T3 RNA polymerase
   5347..5363    -  protein_bind   lac operator: The lac repressor binds to the lac operator to inhibit transcription in E. coli. This inhibition can be relieved by adding lactose or isopropyl-β-D-thiogalactopyranoside (IPTG). lac repressor encoded by lacI
   5371..5401    -  promoter       lac promoter: promoter for the E. coli lac operon
   5416..5437    -  protein_bind   CAP binding site: CAP binding activates transcription in the presence of cAMP. E. coli catabolite activator protein
   5450..5542    -  CDS            lacI (fragment): lac repressor; lacI; The lac repressor binds to the lac operator to inhibit transcription in E. coli. This inhibition can be relieved by adding lactose or isopropyl-β-D-thiogalactopyranoside (IPTG).
   5725..6313    -  rep_origin     ori: high-copy-number ColE1/pMB1/pBR322/pUC origin of replication
   6484..7344    -  CDS            AmpR: β-lactamase; bla; confers resistance to ampicillin, carbenicillin, and related antibiotics
   7345..7449    -  promoter       AmpR promoter: bla
