[The description below was written by a language model from this plasmid's Addgene catalogue record and pLannotate feature annotations shown in this document.]
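Description:
pEN313 - Rad21-Halo-Frt-PGK-EM7-NeoR-bpA-Frt targeting is a 7,472-nt homology-directed repair donor plasmid for knocking a HaloTag into the endogenous mouse Rad21 (Scc1) locus, which encodes a cohesin subunit. The backbone features (T7 and T3 promoters, pBluescript MCS remnants, lacZα fragment, lac promoter/operator and f1 ori) indicate a pBluescript-type cloning vector. It is maintained at high copy in E. coli through a ColE1/pUC origin and selected with ampicillin via the bla gene. The insert was assembled by Gibson cloning.

The payload begins with unannotated sequence that presumably forms the 5' homology arm. This runs into a short stretch annotated as RAD21 coding sequence; the annotation tool matched it to the human protein, but the record gives the species as mouse. HaloTag follows directly, an arrangement consistent with a C-terminal fusion to Rad21. HaloTag is a modified bacterial dehalogenase that bonds covalently to chloroalkane ligands, allowing the tagged protein to be labelled with fluorescent or other functional ligands. Downstream lies a selection cassette flanked by two minimal FRT sites. Tandem mouse PGK and bacterial EM7 promoters drive NeoR/KanR, so the marker is expressed in both mammalian cells (G418 resistance) and bacteria, and it ends in a bGH polyadenylation signal. FLP recombinase can excise this cassette after targeted clones are isolated, leaving a single FRT scar. A further unannotated region after the second FRT presumably serves as the 3' homology arm.

The donor is designed to be used with a specific Rad21-directed sgRNA, implying CRISPR/Cas9-assisted targeting in mouse cells. The record does not specify the cell type.
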