Addgene plasmid #156431: pEN313 - Rad21-Halo-Frt-PGK-EM7-NeoR-bpA-Frt targeting
Purpose: Targeting vector to introduce an Halotag cassette at the mouse Rad21 locus using NEOMYCINE selection. Designed for using with sgRNA CCACGGTTCCATATTATCTG
Depositing lab: Elphege Nora. Publication: Molecular basis of CTCF binding polarity in genome folding. Nora EP, Caccianini L, Fudenberg G, So K, Kameswaran V, Nagle A, Uebersohn A, Hajj B, Saux AL, Coulon A, Mirny LA, Pollard KS, Dahan M, Bruneau BG. Nat Commun. 2020 Nov 5;11(1):5612. doi: 10.1038/s41467-020-19283-x. PubMed 33154377.
Backbone
  Vector backbone: pEN313 - Rad21-Halo-Frt-PGK-EM7-NeoR-bpA-Frt targeting
  Vector type: Mammalian Expression, Mouse Targeting
Growth in bacteria
  Bacterial resistance: Ampicillin, 100 μg/mL
  Growth temperature: 37°C
  Growth strain: DH5alpha
  Copy number: High Copy
Gene/Insert
  Gene/Insert name: RAD21, Halotag (alt name: SCC1)
  Species: M. musculus (mouse)
  Mutation: none
  Entrez Gene: Rad21 (a.k.a. SCC, SCC1, mHR21, mKIAA0078)
  Cloning method: Gibson Cloning
Terms and licenses: Academic/Nonprofit Terms; Industry Terms: Not Available to Industry
How to cite: pEN313 - Rad21-Halo-Frt-PGK-EM7-NeoR-bpA-Frt targeting was a gift from Elphege Nora (Addgene plasmid # 156431 ; http://n2t.net/addgene:156431 ; RRID:Addgene_156431)
